>Addgene plasmid #19089 | Ta1098(1-242) | addgene partial sequence | sequence record 24468 | T7 5'-TAATACGACTCACTATAGGG-3'
TGCGNAATTCCCTCTGAATATTTTGTTTACTTTAAGAAGGAGATATACATATGCGCATTTTGCCCTTTGA
GCTTAAGAACAGCACGTACAGAATACGCATTGAAAGCCTGGACGATCTCTGGTATCTGAGAAATATACTC
TCTGAAGGCGATGAGGTTTCAGCAATCACATTCAGGCGGGTCGAAGAATCAGCCGATGTGCAGAGATCGA
GGGAACGTGAAAGGATCCCGATAACGATAAGACTCAAGGTGGAGAAGATAGAATTCCAGGACTTTGACAA
CAGGCTCCGCATACTCGGAACGGTTATTGAGGGGCCGGAGGATACGAAGGGTAAGCACCAGTCCATAACG
GTCACGGTGGATAGCGAGATATCCATCACCAAGGAATGGGACGACCAGCACATCGATCTTTTGAAAGAGG
CGACGGATGAAAAATACGTTACGGTATACACCGCTGTAGCCATGGATGAGGATGAAGCGCAGATTTTTCT
GATACATCCGTACGGAATCCAGCAGGTCGGCACTGTCTATTCAGGGAGATCCGGTAAATACGCNGAGGGC
AACTATTCCGAAGCCTCATATTTCGATCAGATGGTGAACGCGCTGNAAAACNACCGCNNCAGTATCTTTA
TTCTCGGCCCGGGATTTGCCANGNNCAGGNTCGCAAGGTACTGCGCCTCAGAGNCGAGTAAATGTCATCG
GCAGTTTTCCGGCAANAGGACTGACNANGGCGCTGTTTATGATTCATACCTCGCGATGGGCGAGCTGCTG
CTCGNCACCACCCACACCCTGAATCNGTGCTACAAGCCGAAGGAACTNATGNTGNGCACCTNACATACTA
CNACCCTGGCNTACGNCTGGGGTTTNTGAGNGANANCGTGCA
