>Addgene plasmid #19089 | Ta1098(1-242) | addgene partial sequence | sequence record 24469 | 19089 with T7-term
TTCGGGCTTTGTTAGCAGCCGGATCTCAGTGGTGGTGGTGGTGGTGCTCGAGCAGCAGCTTCGCCCCATC
GGCGGAGGTTATGAATTCATAAACAGCGCCAGAATCAGTCCTGTTTGCCGGAAAACTGCCGATGACATTT
ACTCCCCTCTGAGCGCAGTACCTTGCGAACCTGTCCCTGGCAAATCCCGGGCCGAGAATAATGATACTGT
TGCTGTAGTTCTTCAGCGCGTTCACAATCTGATCGAAATATGAGGCTTCGGAATAGTTGCCCTCTGCGTA
TTTACCGGATCTCCCTGAATAGACAGTGCCGACCTGCTGGATTCCGTACGGATGTATCAGAAAAATCTGC
GCTTCATCCTCATCCATGGCTACAGCGGTGTATACCGTAACGTATTTTTCATCCGTCGCCTCTTTCAAAA
GATCGATGTGCTGGTCGTCCCATTCCTTGGTGATGGATATCTCGCTATCCACCGTGACCGTTATGGACTG
GTGCTTACCCTTCGTATCCTCCGGCCCCTCAATAACCGTTCCGAGTATGCGGAGCCTGTTGTCAAAGTCC
TGGAATTCTATCTTCTNNNNNNNNNNNNNNNNNNNNNNGGGNNNNNTTNNNCGTTCCCNTCGATNNNNNN
NNNTCGGCTGATTNCTTCGACCCGNCCTGAATGTGATTGCTGAAACCTCATCGCCTTCAGAGAGTATATT
TCTCANATACCAGAGATCGTCCAGGNTTTC
