[The description below was written by a language model from this plasmid's Addgene catalogue record.]
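Description:
Ta1098(1-242) is a bacterial expression plasmid built on the pET21a(+) backbone (5443 bp without insert) and carrying a 726 bp fragment of the Thermoplasma acidophilum gene Ta1098, which encodes a cell division protein pelota-related protein, the archaeal counterpart of Dom34. As the name indicates, the insert covers residues 1 to 242, so it appears to be a truncated form of the protein rather than the full-length open reading frame, although the record does not state the full length or which domains are retained. The fragment was cloned between the NdeI and XhoI sites, both of which remain intact. The plasmid is maintained in E. coli under ampicillin selection, is listed as high copy, and is propagated in a cloning strain (DH5alpha).

No feature table accompanies the record, so regulatory elements are not explicitly listed. pET21a(+) vectors generally drive expression from a T7 promoter under lac operator control, which requires a host supplying T7 RNA polymerase, and the T7 sequencing primer given in the record is consistent with this. The catalogue notes a C-terminal tag on the insert without naming it. NdeI/XhoI cloning into this backbone typically places the insert in frame with the vector's C-terminal hexahistidine tag, but the record does not confirm this.

The associated publication concerns structural and functional analysis of Dom34, a key component of no-go mRNA decay. This suggests the construct was used for recombinant overproduction and purification of the archaeal protein fragment for structural and biochemical studies.
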