Addgene plasmid #19089: Ta1098(1-242)
Depositing lab: SeWon Suh. Depositing organization: Seoul National University. Publication: Structural and functional insights into dom34, a key component of no-go mRNA decay. Lee HH, Kim YS, Kim KH, Heo I, Kim SK, Kim O, Kim HK, Yoon JY, Kim HS, Kim do J, Lee SJ, Yoon HJ, Kim SJ, Lee BG, Song HK, Kim VN, Park CM, Suh SW. Mol Cell. 2007 Sep 21. 27(6):938-50. 10.1016/j.molcel.2007.07.019 PubMed 17889667.
Backbone
  Vector backbone: pET21a(+)
  Backbone size w/o insert (bp): 5443
  Vector type: Bacterial Expression
Growth in bacteria
  Bacterial resistance: Ampicillin, 100 μg/mL
  Growth temperature: 37°C
  Growth strain: DH5alpha
  Copy number: High Copy
Gene/Insert
  Gene/Insert name: Cell division protein pelota related protein (alt names: Thermoplasma acidophilum; Ta1098)
  Species: Thermoplasma acidophilum
  Insert size (bp): 726
  Entrez Gene: TA_RS05685 (a.k.a. TA_RS05685, Ta1098)
  Tag / fusion protein: C tag (C terminal on insert)
  Cloning method: Restriction Enzyme; 5′ cloning site NdeI (not destroyed); 3′ cloning site XhoI (not destroyed)
  Sequencing primers: 5′ T7
Terms and licenses: Academic/Nonprofit Terms; Industry Terms: Not Available to Industry
How to cite: Ta1098(1-242) was a gift from SeWon Suh (Addgene plasmid # 19089 ; http://n2t.net/addgene:19089 ; RRID:Addgene_19089)
